>Addgene plasmid #153578 | pGBW-m4252959 | addgene full sequence | sequence record 300166 | Ginkgo NGS Result
CACCATGTACAGCTTTGTATCTGAAGAGACAGGCACTCTCATCGTTAATTCAGTGTTGCTGTTCCTGGCA
TTTGTGGTCTTCCTTTTAGTGACCCTAGCGATACTGACGGCCCTCCGGCTGTGCGCTTATTGTTGTAACA
TTGTCAACGTTAGTCTCGTGAAGCCCTCGTTCTACGTTTATTCCCGCGTGAAAAATCTAAACAGCTCCCG
TGTGCCTGATCTTCTTGTCGAAAACCTTTACTTTCAGTCGAAAGAAACCGCGGCAGCTAAGTTCGAGAGG
CAGCACATGGACAGTTAAGGATCCGCAGGCCTCTGCTAGCTTGACTGACTGAGATACAGCGTACCTTCAG
CTCACAGACATGATAAGATACATTGATGAGTTTGGACAAACCACAACTAGAATGCAGTGAAAAAAATGCT
TTATTTGTGAAATTTGTGATGCTATTGCTTTATTTGTAACCATTATAAGCTGCAATAAACAAGTTAACAA
CAACAATTGCATTCATTTTATGTTTCAGGTTCAGGGGGAGGTGTGGGAGGTTTTTTAAAGCAAGTAAAAC
CTCTACAAATGTGGTATTGGCCCATCTCTATCGGTATCGTAGCATAACCCCTTGGGGCCTCTAAACGGGT
CTTGAGGGGTTTTTTGTGCCCCTCGGGCCGGATTGCTATCTACCGGCATTGGCGCAGAAAAAAATGCCTG
ATGCGACGCTGCGCGTCTTATACTCCCACATATGCCAGATTCAGCAACGGATACGGCTTCCCCAACTTGC
CCACTTCCATACGTGTCCTCCTTACCAGAAATTTATCCTTAAGGTCGTCAGCTATCCTGCAGGCGATCTC
TCGATTTCGATCAAGACATTCCTTTAATGGTCTTTTCTGGACACCACTAGGGGTCAGAAGTAGTTCATCA
AACTTTCTTCCCTCCCTAATCTCATTGGTTACCTTGGGCTATCGAAACTTAATTAACCAGTCAAGTCAGC
TACTTGGCGAGATCGACTTGTCTGGGTTTCGACTACGCTCAGAATTGCGTCAGTCAAGTTCGATCTGGTC
CTTGCTATTGCACCCGTTCTCCGATTACGAGTTTCATTTAAATCATGTGAGCAAAAGGCCAGCAAAAGGC
CAGGAACCGTAAAAAGGCCGCGTTGCTGGCGTTTTTCCATAGGCTCCGCCCCCCTGACGAGCATCACAAA
AATCGACGCTCAAGTCAGAGGTGGCGAAACCCGACAGGACTATAAAGATACCAGGCGTTTCCCCCTGGAA
GCTCCCTCGTGCGCTCTCCTGTTCCGACCCTGCCGCTTACCGGATACCTGTCCGCCTTTCTCCCTTCGGG
AAGCGTGGCGCTTTCTCATAGCTCACGCTGTAGGTATCTCAGTTCGGTGTAGGTCGTTCGCTCCAAGCTG
GGCTGTGTGCACGAACCCCCCGTTCAGCCCGACCGCTGCGCCTTATCCGGTAACTATCGTCTTGAGTCCA
ACCCGGTAAGACACGACTTATCGCCACTGGCAGCAGCCACTGGTAACAGGATTAGCAGAGCGAGGTATGT
AGGCGGTGCTACAGAGTTCTTGAAGTGGTGGCCTAACTACGGCTACACTAGAAGAACAGTATTTGGTATC
TGCGCTCTGCTGAAGCCAGTTACCTTCGGAAAAAGAGTTGGTAGCTCTTGATCCGGCAAACAAACCACCG
CTGGTAGCGGTGGTTTTTTTGTTTGCAAGCAGCAGATTACGCGCAGAAAAAAAGGATCTCAAGAAGATCC
TTTGATCTTTTCTACGGGGTCTGACGCTCAGTGGAACGAAAACTCACGTTAAGGGATTTTGGTCATGAGA
TTATCAAAAAGGATCTTCACCTAGATCCTTTTAAATTAAAAATGAAGTTTTAAATCAATCTAAAGTATAT
ATGAGTAAACTTGGTCTGACAGTTACCAATGCTTAATCAGTGAGGCACCTATCTCAGCGATCTGTCTATT
TCGTTCATCCATAGTTGCATTTAAATTTCCGAACTCTCCAAGGCCCTCGTCGGAAAATCTTCAAACCTTT
CGTCCGATCCATCTTGCAGGCTACCTCTCGAACGAACTATCGCAAGTCTCTTGGCCGGCCTTGCGCCTTG
GCTATTGCTTGGCAGCGCCTATCGCCAGGTATTACTCCAATCCCGAATATCCGAGATCGGGATCACCCGA
GAGAAGTTCAACCTACATCCTCAATCCCGATCTATCCGAGATCCGAGGAATATCGAAATCGGGGCGCGCC
TGGCCTCCGCGCCGGGTTTTGGCGCCTCCCGCGGGCGCCCCCCTCGTCACGGCGAGCGCTGCCACGTCAG
ACGAAGGGCGCAGGAGCGTCCTGATCCTTCCGCCCGGACGCTCAGGACAGCGGCCCGCTGCTCATAAGAC
TCGGCCTTAGAACCCCAGTATCAGCAGAAGGACATTTTAGGACGGGACTTGGGTGACTCTAGGGCACTGG
TTTTCTTTCCAGAGAGCGGAACAGGCGAGGAAAAGTAGTCCCTTCTCGGCGATTCTGCGGAGGGATCTCC
GTGGGGCGGTGAACGCCGATGATTATATAAGGACGCGCCGGGTGTGGCACAGCTAGTTCCGTCGCAGCCG
GGATTTGGGTCGCGGTTCTTGTTTGTGGATCGCTGTGATCGTCACTTGGTGAGTAGCGGGCTGCTGGGCT
GGCCGGGGCTTTCGTGGCCGCCGGGCCGCTCGGTGGGACGGAAGCGTGTGGAGAGACCGCCAAGGGCTGT
AGTCTGGGTCCGCGAGCAAGGTTGCCCTGAACTGGGGGTTGGGGGGAGCGCAGCAAAATGGCGGCTGTTC
CCGAGTCTTGAATGGAAGACGCTTGTGAGGCGGGCTGTGAGGTCGTTGAAACAAGGTGGGGGGCATGGTG
GGCGGCAAGAACCCAAGGTCTTGAGCCCTTCGCTAATGCGGGAAAGCTCTTATTCGGGTGAGATGGGCTG
GGCACCATCTGGGGACCCTGACGTGAAGTTTGTCACTGACTGGAGAACTCGGTTTGTCGTCTGTTGCGGG
GGCGGCAGTTATGGCGGTGCCGTTGGGCAGTGCACCCGTACCTTTGGGAGCGCGCGCCCTCGTCGTGTCG
TGACGTCACCCGTTCTGTTGGCTTATAATGCAGGGTGGGGCCACCAGCCGGTAGGTGTGCGGTAGGCTTT
TCTCCGTCGCAGGACGCAGGGTTCGGGCCTAGGGTAGGCTCTCCTGAATCGACAGGCGCCGGACCTCTGG
TGAGGGGAGGGATAAGTGAGGCGTCAGTTTCTTTGGTCGGTTTTATGTACCTATCTTCTTAAGTAGCTGA
AGCTCCGGTTTTGAACTATGCGCTCGGGGTTGGCGAGTGTGTTTTGTGAAGTTTTTTAGGCACCTTTTGA
AATGTAATCATTTGGGTCAATATGTAATTTTCAGTGTTAGACTTGTAAATTGTCCGCTAAATTCTGGCCG
TTTTTGGCTTTTTTGTTAGACAACATGGGTAAAAAGCCTGAACTCACCGCGACGTCTGTCGAGAAGTTTC
TGATCGAAAAGTTCGACAGCGTCTCCGACCTGATGCAGCTCTCGGAGGGCGAAGAATCTCGTGCTTTCAG
CTTCGATGTAGGAGGGCGTGGATATGTCCTGCGGGTAAATAGCTGCGCCGATGGTTTCTACAAAGATCGT
TATGTTTATCGGCACTTTGCATCCGCCGCGCTCCCGATTCCGGAAGTGCTTGACATTGGGGAGTTCAGCG
AGAGCCTGACCTATTGCATCTCCCGCCGTGCACAGGGTGTCACGTTGCAAGACCTGCCTGAAACCGAACT
GCCCGCTGTTCTGCAGCCGGTCGCGGAGGCAATGGATGCCATCGCTGCCGCCGATCTTAGCCAGACGAGC
GGGTTCGGCCCATTCGGACCGCAAGGAATCGGTCAATACACTACATGGCGTGATTTCATATGCGCGATTG
CTGATCCCCATGTGTATCACTGGCAAACTGTGATGGACGACACCGTCAGTGCGTCCGTCGCGCAGGCTCT
CGATGAGCTGATGCTTTGGGCCGAGGACTGCCCCGAAGTCCGGCACCTCGTGCACGCGGATTTCGGCTCC
AACAATGTCCTGACGGACAATGGCCGCATAACAGCGGTCATTGACTGGAGCGAGGCGATGTTCGGGGATT
CCCAATACGAGGTCGCCAACATCTTCTTCTGGAGGCCGTGGTTGGCTTGTATGGAGCAGCAGACGCGCTA
CTTCGAGCGGAGGCATCCGGAGCTTGCAGGATCGCCCCGGCTCCGGGCGTATATGCTCCGCATTGGTCTT
GACCAACTCTATCAGAGCTTGGTTGACGGCAATTTCGATGATGCAGCTTGGGCGCAGGGTCGATGCGACG
CAATCGTCCGATCCGGAGCCGGGACTGTCGGGCGTACACAAATCGCCCGCAGAAGCGCCGCCGTCTGGAC
CGATGGCTGTGTAGAAGTACTCGCCGATAGTGGAAACCGACGCCCCAGCACTCGTCCGAGGGCAAAGGAA
TAAGCTAGTATGTAAGCCTAGTCTTAGATAATAAAATCGCTATCCATCGAAGATGGATGTGTGTTGGTTT
TTTGTGTGTGTAACGCTAGGCGCGCCTGGTGTACCGAGAACGATCCTCTCAGTGCGAGTCTCGACGATCC
ATATCGTTGCTTGGCAGTCAGCCAGTCGGAATCCAGCTTGGGACCCAGGAAGTCCAATCGTCAGATATTG
TACTCAAGCCTGGTCACGGCAGCGTACCGATCTGTTTAAACCTAGATATTGATAGTCTGATCGGTCAACG
TATAATCGAGTCCTAGCTTTTGCAAACATCTATCAAGAGACAGGATCAGCAGGAGGCTTTCGCATGAGTA
TTCAACATTTCCGTGTCGCCCTTATTCCCTTTTTTGCGGCATTTTGCCTTCCTGTTTTTGCTCACCCAGA
AACGCTGGTGAAAGTAAAAGATGCTGAAGATCAGTTGGGTGCGCGAGTGGGTTACATCGAACTGGATCTC
AACAGCGGTAAGATCCTTGAGAGTTTTCGCCCCGAAGAACGCTTTCCAATGATGAGCACTTTTAAAGTTC
TGCTATGTGGCGCGGTATTATCCCGTATTGACGCCGGGCAAGAGCAACTCGGTCGCCGCATACACTATTC
TCAGAATGACTTGGTTGAGTATTCACCAGTCACAGAAAAGCATCTTACGGATGGCATGACAGTAAGAGAA
TTATGCAGTGCTGCCATAACCATGAGTGATAACACTGCGGCCAACTTACTTCTGACAACGATTGGAGGAC
CGAAGGAGCTAACCGCTTTTTTGCACAACATGGGGGATCATGTAACTCGCCTTGATCGTTGGGAACCGGA
GCTGAATGAAGCCATACCAAACGACGAGCGTGACACCACGATGCCTGTAGCAATGGCAACAACCTTGCGT
AAACTATTAACTGGCGAACTACTTACTCTAGCTTCCCGGCAACAGTTGATAGACTGGATGGAGGCGGATA
AAGTTGCAGGACCACTTCTGCGCTCGGCCCTTCCGGCTGGCTGGTTTATTGCTGATAAATCTGGAGCCGG
TGAGCGTGGGTCTCGCGGTATCATTGCAGCACTGGGGCCAGATGGTAAGCCCTCCCGTATCGTAGTTATC
TACACGACGGGGAGTCAGGCAACTATGGATGAACGAAATAGACAGATCGCTGAGATAGGTGCCTCACTGA
TTAAGCATTGGTAACCGATTCTAGGTGCATTGGCGCAGAAAAAAATGCCTGATGCGACGCTGCGCGTCTT
ATACTCCCACATATGCCAGATTCAGCAACGGATACGGCTTCCCCAACTTGCCCACTTCCATACGTGTCCT
CCTTACCAGAAATTTATCCTTAAGATCCCGAATCGTTTAAACTCGACTCTGGCTCTATCGAATCTCCGTC
GTTTCGAGCTTACGCGAACAGCCGTGGCGCTCATTTGCTCGTCGGGCATCGAATCTCGTCAGCTATCGTC
AGCTTACCTTTTTGGCAGCGATCGCGGCTCCCGACATCTTGGACCATTAGCTCCACAGGTATCTTCTTCC
CTCTAGTGGTCATAACAGCAGCTTCAGCTACCTCTCAATTCAAAAAACCCCTCAAGACCCGTTTAGAGGC
CCCAAGGGGTTATGCTATCAATCGTTGCGTTACACACACAAAAAACCAACACACATCCATCTTCGATGGA
TAGCGATTTTATTATCTAACTGCTGATCGAGTGTAGCCAGATCTAGTAATCAATTACGGGGTCATTAGTT
CATAGCCCATATATGGAGTTCCGCGTTACATAACTTACGGTAAATGGCCCGCCTGGCTGACCGCCCAACG
ACCCCCGCCCATTGACGTCAATAATGACGTATGTTCCCATAGTAACGCCAATAGGGACTTTCCATTGACG
TCAATGGGTGGAGTATTTACGGTAAACTGCCCACTTGGCAGTACATCAAGTGTATCATATGCCAAGTACG
CCCCCTATTGACGTCAATGACGGTAAATGGCCCGCCTGGCATTATGCCCAGTACATGACCTTATGGGACT
TTCCTACTTGGCAGTACATCTACGTATTAGTCATCGCTATTACCATGCTGATGCGGTTTTGGCAGTACAT
CAATGGGCGTGGATAGCGGTTTGACTCACGGGGATTTCCAAGTCTCCACCCCATTGACGTCAATGGGAGT
TTGTTTTGGCACCAAAATCAACGGGACTTTCCAAAATGTCGTAACAACTCCGCCCCATTGACGCAAATGG
GCGGTAGGCGTGTACGGTGGGAGGTCTATATAAGCAGAGCTGGTTTAGTGAACCGTCAGATCAGATCTTT
GTCGATCCTACCATCCACTCGACACACCCGCCAGCGGCCGC
Features (pLannotate 1.2.2; 19 found; start..end, strand, type, name):
      5..229     +  CDS            E: VEMP_SARS2 - Experimental evidence at protein level: Swiss-Prot protein existence level 1. Plays a central role in virus morphogenesis and assembly. Acts as a viroporin and self-assembles in host membranes forming pentameric protein-lipid pores that allow ion transport. Also plays a role in the induction of apoptosis (By similarity). Regulates the localization of S protein at cis-Golgi, the place of virus budding (PubMed:33229438). May act by slowing down the cell secretory pathway (PubMed:33229438). May interfere with tight-junction stability by interacting with host MPP5. This would result i
    364..485     -  polyA_signal   SV40 poly(A) signal: SV40 polyadenylation signal
    508..577     -  CDS            large T antigen (fragment): large T antigen from SV40 (simian virus 40)
    600..646     +  terminator     T7 terminator: transcription terminator for bacteriophage T7 RNA polymerase
    676..812     +  terminator     rrnG terminator: transcription terminator from the E. coli ribosomal RNA rrnG operon (Albrechtsen et al., 1991)
    857..928     +  misc_feature   3' β-globin insulator: insulator downstream of the human β-globin locus (Farrell et al., 2002)
   1154..1742    -  rep_origin     ori: high-copy-number ColE1/pMB1/pBR322/pUC origin of replication
   1914..1978    -  CDS            bla(M) (fragment): β-lactamase lacking the signal sequence; bla(M); allows cytosolic expression of β-lactamase
   2242..3451    +  promoter       UbC promoter: human ubiquitin C promoter
   3461..4482    +  CDS            HygR (fragment): hygromycin B phosphotransferase confers resistance to hygromycin
   4510..4558    +  polyA_signal   poly(A) signal: synthetic polyadenylation signal
   4824..5684    +  CDS            AmpR: β-lactamase; bla; confers resistance to ampicillin, carbenicillin, and related antibiotics
   5697..5833    +  terminator     rrnG terminator: transcription terminator from the E. coli ribosomal RNA rrnG operon (Albrechtsen et al., 1991)
   5985..6056    +  misc_feature   5' β-globin insulator: insulator upstream of the human β-globin locus (Farrell et al., 2002)
   6061..6107    -  terminator     T7 terminator: transcription terminator for bacteriophage T7 RNA polymerase
   6125..6173    -  polyA_signal   poly(A) signal: synthetic polyadenylation signal
   6254..6557    +  enhancer       CMV enhancer: human cytomegalovirus immediate early enhancer
   6630..6647    -  promoter       CMV promoter (fragment): human cytomegalovirus (CMV) immediate early promoter
   6710..6761    +  promoter       CMVd2 promoter: truncated human cytomegalovirus (CMV) immediate early promoter that yields moderately reduced expression relative to the full-length promoter
