[The description below was written by a language model from this plasmid's Addgene catalogue record and pLannotate feature annotations shown in this document.]
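Description:
pGBW-m4252959 is a mammalian expression plasmid carrying the wild-type envelope (E) protein gene of SARS-CoV-2, built on a pTwist_CMV_Hygro_6 backbone from which an AarI site was removed. It is propagated in E. coli as a high-copy plasmid through a ColE1/pUC-type origin and selected with ampicillin via a full-length β-lactamase gene. For selection in mammalian cells it carries a separate cassette in which the human ubiquitin C promoter drives hygromycin B phosphotransferase, followed by a synthetic polyadenylation signal.

The E coding sequence sits downstream of the CMV immediate-early enhancer and promoter; the annotation detects the promoter only as short fragments and a truncated CMV variant, so the exact promoter form is not clear from the feature table. According to the catalogue entry, the backbone supplies a C-terminal TEV-cleavable S-tag, which would allow detection or affinity capture of the protein and subsequent removal of the tag. This tag is not annotated in the feature table, although there is unannotated space after the E open reading frame. An SV40 poly(A) signal annotated on the reverse strand lies downstream of the insert. The expression unit is flanked by human β-globin 5' and 3' insulator elements, along with T7 and rrnG terminators and a synthetic poly(A) signal upstream of the enhancer, an arrangement that generally limits transcriptional read-through and interference between neighbouring cassettes.

E is a small viroporin involved in virion assembly and morphogenesis. The construct suits transient expression or hygromycin-selected stable expression of tagged E protein in mammalian cells, for example for localisation, interaction or functional studies, though the record states only expression as its purpose.
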