Addgene plasmid #153578: pGBW-m4252959
Purpose: Mammalian expression plasmid for SARS-CoV-2 E (envelope)
Depositing lab: Ginkgo Bioworks & Benjie Chen. Depositing organization: Ginkgo Bioworks.
Backbone
  Vector backbone: pTwist_CMV_Hygro_6 with AarI site removed
  Backbone size w/o insert (bp): 6525
  Vector type: Mammalian Expression
  Selectable markers: Hygromycin
Growth in bacteria
  Bacterial resistance: Ampicillin, 100 μg/mL
  Growth temperature: 37°C
  Growth strain: DH5alpha
  Copy number: High Copy
Gene/Insert
  Gene/Insert name: SARS-CoV-2 E (envelope) (alt names: envelope protein; E protein)
  Species: Severe acute respiratory syndrome coronavirus 2
  Insert size (bp): 221
  Mutation: wt
  Entrez Gene: E (a.k.a. GU280_gp04)
  Promoter: CMV
  Tag / fusion protein: Cleavable TEV;S-tag (C terminal on backbone)
  Cloning method: Unknown
Resource information
  A portion of this plasmid was derived from a plasmid made by: GinkgoBioworks
Depositor comments: NCBI reference sequence: 43740570
How to cite: pGBW-m4252959 was a gift from Ginkgo Bioworks & Benjie Chen (Addgene plasmid # 153578 ; http://n2t.net/addgene:153578 ; RRID:Addgene_153578)
